Addgene plasmid #86821: pCDNA3.1(-) + SLNCR1 _701-902
Purpose: mammalian expression of lncRNA LINC00673/SLNCR1 deletion construct
Depositing lab: Carl Novina. Depositing organization: Dana-Farber Cancer Institute. Publication: The lncRNA SLNCR1 Mediates Melanoma Invasion through a Conserved SRA1-like Region. Schmidt K, Joyce CE, Buquicchio F, Brown A, Ritz J, Distel RJ, Yoon CH, Novina CD. Cell Rep. 2016 May 31;15(9):2025-37. doi: 10.1016/j.celrep.2016.04.018. Epub 2016 May 19. PubMed 27210747.
Backbone
  Vector backbone: pCDNA3.1 (-)
  Vector type: Mammalian Expression
  Selectable markers: Neomycin (select with G418)
Growth in bacteria
  Bacterial resistance: Ampicillin, 100 μg/mL
  Growth temperature: 37°C
  Growth strain: DH5alpha
  Copy number: High Copy
Gene/Insert
  Gene/Insert name: LINC00673 (alt names: HI-LNC75; LUCAIR1)
  Species: H. sapiens (human)
  Entrez Gene: LINC00673 (a.k.a. ERRLR01, HI-LNC75, HILNC75, LUCAIR1, RASON, SLNCR, SLNCR1)
  Promoter: CMV
  Cloning method: Restriction Enzyme; 5′ cloning site HindIII (not destroyed); 3′ cloning site HindIII (not destroyed)
  Sequencing primers: 5′ T7; 3′ BGHR
Terms and licenses: Academic/Nonprofit Terms; Industry Terms: Not Available to Industry
How to cite: pCDNA3.1(-) + SLNCR1 _701-902 was a gift from Carl Novina (Addgene plasmid # 86821 ; http://n2t.net/addgene:86821 ; RRID:Addgene_86821)
