[The description below was written by a language model from this plasmid's Addgene catalogue record and pLannotate feature annotations shown in this document.]
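Description:
pCDNA3.1(-) + SLNCR1 _701-902 is a mammalian expression plasmid built on the pcDNA3.1(-) backbone that carries a deletion variant of the human long noncoding RNA LINC00673, also known as SLNCR1. The name suggests that the region spanning positions 701-902 of the transcript is the part altered. The record describes the plasmid only as a deletion construct and does not define the exact boundaries. The insert was cloned into a HindIII site, which is retained at both ends. It lies between the CMV immediate-early enhancer/promoter and the bovine growth hormone polyadenylation signal, so it is transcribed at high constitutive levels in transfected mammalian cells. A T7 promoter just upstream of the insert allows in vitro transcription and serves as a sequencing primer site.

The 7,529 nt sequenced record has the standard pcDNA3.1 architecture. A high-copy ColE1/pUC origin and an ampicillin resistance gene support propagation in E. coli, and an f1 origin is available for single-stranded DNA production. An SV40 early promoter drives the neomycin phosphotransferase gene, terminated by an SV40 poly(A) signal, for G418 selection of stable mammalian transfectants. The automated annotation does not label the lncRNA itself. The short hits it reports in or near the insert region (an HIV-1 LTR fragment and a reverse-strand C9orf85 fragment), like the ble and lacI fragments in the backbone, are most likely incidental similarity matches rather than functional elements. The plasmid appears to be intended for mapping functional regions of SLNCR1 by comparing deletion mutants, in the context of the lncRNA's role in melanoma invasion.
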