Features (pLannotate 1.2.2; 20 found; start..end, strand, type, name):
      1..204     +  promoter       CMV promoter: human cytomegalovirus (CMV) immediate early promoter
    200..233     +  LTR            5' LTR (truncated) (fragment): truncated 5' long terminal repeat (LTR) from HIV-1
    249..267     +  promoter       T7 promoter: promoter for bacteriophage T7 RNA polymerase
   1169..1390    -  CDS            C9orf85 (fragment): CI085_HUMAN - Experimental evidence at protein level: Swiss-Prot protein existence level 1. From Homo sapiens (Human).
   2512..2736    +  polyA_signal   bGH poly(A) signal: bovine growth hormone polyadenylation signal
   2740..2761    +  promoter       SV40 promoter (fragment): SV40 enhancer and early promoter
   2782..3210    +  rep_origin     f1 ori (sequence partly withheld): f1 bacteriophage origin of replication; arrow indicates direction of (+) strand synthesis
   3224..3553    +  promoter       SV40 promoter: SV40 enhancer and early promoter
   3620..4411    +  CDS            neo: KKA2_KLEPN - Also known as kan, nptII. Experimental evidence at protein level: Swiss-Prot protein existence level 1. Resistance to kanamycin, neomycin, paromomycin, ribostamycin, butirosin and gentamicin B. From Klebsiella pneumoniae.
   4435..4593    +  CDS            ble (fragment): BLE_KLEPN - Experimental evidence at protein level: Swiss-Prot protein existence level 1. Binding protein with a strong affinity to the bleomycin family of antibiotics. Binds to CL990; an antimitotic-antibiotic compound. From Klebsiella pneumoniae.
   4588..4709    +  polyA_signal   SV40 poly(A) signal: SV40 polyadenylation signal
   4782..4798    -  protein_bind   lac operator: The lac repressor binds to the lac operator to inhibit transcription in E. coli. This inhibition can be relieved by adding lactose or isopropyl-β-D-thiogalactopyranoside (IPTG). lac repressor encoded by lacI
   4806..4836    -  promoter       lac promoter: promoter for the E. coli lac operon
   4851..4872    -  protein_bind   CAP binding site: CAP binding activates transcription in the presence of cAMP. E. coli catabolite activator protein
   4885..4977    -  CDS            lacI (fragment): lac repressor; lacI; The lac repressor binds to the lac operator to inhibit transcription in E. coli. This inhibition can be relieved by adding lactose or isopropyl-β-D-thiogalactopyranoside (IPTG).
   5160..5748    -  rep_origin     ori: high-copy-number ColE1/pMB1/pBR322/pUC origin of replication
   5919..6779    -  CDS            AmpR: β-lactamase; bla; confers resistance to ampicillin, carbenicillin, and related antibiotics
   6780..6884    -  promoter       AmpR promoter: bla
   6943..6995    -  misc_feature   bom (fragment): basis of mobility region from pBR322
   7150..7529    +  enhancer       CMV enhancer: human cytomegalovirus immediate early enhancer
>Addgene plasmid #86821 | pCDNA3.1(-) + SLNCR1 _701-902 | addgene full sequence | sequence record 173344 | Addgene NGS Result
GTGATGCGGTTTTGGCAGTACATCAATGGGCGTGGATAGCGGTTTGACTCACGGGGATTTCCAAGTCTCC
ACCCCATTGACGTCAATGGGAGTTTGTTTTGGCACCAAAATCAACGGGACTTTCCAAAATGTCGTAACAA
CTCCGCCCCATTGACGCAAATGGGCGGTAGGCGTGTACGGTGGGAGGTCTATATAAGCAGAGCTCTCTGG
CTAACTAGAGAACCCACTGCTTACTGGCTTATCGAAATTAATACGACTCACTATAGGGAGACCCAAGCTG
GCTAGCGTTTAAACGGGCCCTCTAGACTCGAGCGGCCGCCACTGTGCTGGATATCTGCAGAATTCCACCA
CACTGGACTAGTGGATCCGAGCTCGGTACCAAGCTTCCCGGGATACTTAGGATCCAGGGCGCGCAGGCGG
CGCGGGTGCGCGGTGCGGCGCTGGTATCCAGAGGACGCGGTCACCGCCTCTGGCATTTGTCGTTCTGCGC
TTCTCCGCAAGGACCCTCTGTTAGGCAGGCGCCCACCGTAAGCCTCCCGGGCCTTGTGAACCTGCAAACC
CAAGTCTGAGAGACGATCCGCCTTCAGCGCTTTCCAGCTTGGCAGAGAGGCTTTCCCGGCGGGGATCTTT
GGTTGGCGCTGGCGATGCGCGGGGAAGAAAGGCGAGGAGCGGCGTCCAGGCTGGGTGATGTCCCAGCACG
AGTAGGCGGGATGCGCTCGCTTGGTCCTCCGGGCGCCCGGTCCCTGCCCGCGTCGCGCGCCCACCCCTGG
GGACGAGAAGGCGGCCGCCTGAGGACCCCCGCCCGCGACCTCCGCGAGTCTGGAGCGCAGAGGACAGGGT
CTGGCTGCTCTTTGGCCTTGGATGGAAAGTGGGGAATTGGGTGGGGGGCTGCGGACCCCTTAACGTGGAT
TACTTGGTGTGTATCAGCTGGGCTCAGAAGACCCACGACCTCTTCTCCATCCGTGGATTGATTTGTTCTG
CTTAACAGCTGGGTCGCCAAGCTGGAGGTATTTTTCCCTCTCCACCCTGGTCTTCTCCTGTAACGTGTGG
CCGCCTTTTCCAGCACGGCCTCCTGCCTTCCTGGTGCACTTTTTGGAGAACGTGGCTGAGCATGGTGCCT
CATGCCTATAATCCCAACACTTTGGGAGGCCAGTGTGGGAGGATCTCTTGAGCCCAGGAGTTCAAGACTA
GCCTGGGCAACACAGAGAGACCCCATCTCTAAAATAATAATAATAATAAAATAAAAAATTAGCAGGGCAT
GGTGGCATGTGCCTGTAGTCCCAGCTACCCAGGAGGCTGAGGCAAGAGGATGGCTGGAGCCTGGGATGTT
GAGGCTGCAATGAACTGTGATTACCCCACTGCACTCCAGCCTGGGCAAAAGAGCGAGAGACCCTGTCTCA
AATAATAATAATAATAATAATCTTATTTTGGAGAATAAAGAGACCTCTGGATTTGAGGTGCCATTTGGGT
AGAAAGAAAAGACGTTTACACCGAGAAATAGTCTGTGTTGCCCTGAAGGAGCAGAGGGATGCATCGCTGG
AGGTGACCTACAGTTGAAGAAGACTCATTATGACAGACCTTGTCCTTCTTCCTTGTGGAAAGTGTTTCCT
CTGCTGCTACTGCTCATGAGACTCTTCCCCCTCCCTGTCCCAGGGAACCAAAGGGCTTTCTACCACACCC
TTTCTTGCCCCCCGCCTCCCATGTCTGCTGTGCCTTTGTACTCAGCAATTCTTGTTTGCTCCATTATCTT
CCAGCCGGATACAGAGTGAATAGTTAACCACACTTAGGTCAAATAGGATCTAAATTTTTGTTCCTGCTCC
GTGTAAAGAGGCCAGTGTTTGTGTGTTGCAAGCAGCCTTGGAATAGTAACTCTTCTCATTTGTTTGGGAT
CTGGCCACCAAGTTCCAGAATGATACACGGATCAGTGCAGAAGTTCATCAGGCTCTCGGACCTTAGGGCT
GTTGGAGAAGGCTTCAGCAGCAGAACTGATGGTGAAGGCTCGTGTTCTCCATCCTCAACTTTCTTTGCTT
CGATCATACACAAGAATACATTTGGAAGGGCAAAAAATGAACACTGTCGTTCATTGCAGCCGTGTTTTGT
GACACAGATGCACAGTCTGCTGTGAAGACCTTCTCTCAAGTGGCATTTGGGAGTCCATGCCAGATCATGG
TGCTTCATGAGAGACTGACAGCTATCAGGGGTTGTGGCACTTAGTGAGGACTCTCCTCCCCCAGTGTGTG
CTGATGACACATACACACCTGACAATAGCTTGAGTCTTCTCTGTTCCTTTTACTCTGTAGCCAACATACA
CATGATTTAAAACCCTTTCTAAATATCTATCATGGTTCATCCTTGTCCAAATGCAGAGTCAGAGCTATTT
GTACTTCATTATTATTTCCAAGGCGAATAGTTGGCTTTCTTTTTGCAAAAATAATTAAAGTTTTTGTATG
TTGCAGTTGCTCTAGATAAGTATCACGTGAAGCTTAAGTTTAAACCGCTGATCAGCCTCGACTGTGCCTT
CTAGTTGCCAGCCATCTGTTGTTTGCCCCTCCCCCGTGCCTTCCTTGACCCTGGAAGGTGCCACTCCCAC
TGTCCTTTCCTAATAAAATGAGGAAATTGCATCGCATTGTCTGAGTAGGTGTCATTCTATTCTGGGGGGT
GGGGTGGGGCAGGACAGCAAGGGGGAGGATTGGGAAGACAATAGCAGGCATGCTGGGGATGCGGTGGGCT
CTATGGCTTCTGAGGCGGAAAGAACCAGCTGGGGCTCTAGGGGGTATCCCC
[124 nt withheld, positions 2782-2905]
C
[91 nt withheld, positions 2907-2997]
A
[49 nt withheld, positions 2999-3047]
CCTTTGACGTTGGAGTCCACGTTCTTT
[37 nt withheld, positions 3075-3111]
ACCCTATCTCGGTCTATTCTTTTGATTTATAAGGGATTTTGCCGATTTCGGCCTATTGGTTAAAAAATGA
GCTGATTTAACAAAAATTTAACGCGAATTAATTCTGTGGAATGTGTGTCAGTTAGGGTGTGGAAAGTCCC
CAGGCTCCCCAGCAGGCAGAAGTATGCAAAGCATGCATCTCAATTAGTCAGCAACCAGGTGTGGAAAGTC
CCCAGGCTCCCCAGCAGGCAGAAGTATGCAAAGCATGCATCTCAATTAGTCAGCAACCATAGTCCCGCCC
CTAACTCCGCCCATCCCGCCCCTAACTCCGCCCAGTTCCGCCCATTCTCCGCCCCATGGCTGACTAATTT
TTTTTATTTATGCAGAGGCCGAGGCCGCCTCTGCCTCTGAGCTATTCCAGAAGTAGTGAGGAGGCTTTTT
TGGAGGCCTAGGCTTTTGCAAAAAGCTCCCGGGAGCTTGTATATCCATTTTCGGATCTGATCAAGAGACA
GGATGAGGATCGTTTCGCATGATTGAACAAGATGGATTGCACGCAGGTTCTCCGGCCGCTTGGGTGGAGA
GGCTATTCGGCTATGACTGGGCACAACAGACAATCGGCTGCTCTGATGCCGCCGTGTTCCGGCTGTCAGC
GCAGGGGCGCCCGGTTCTTTTTGTCAAGACCGACCTGTCCGGTGCCCTGAATGAACTGCAGGACGAGGCA
GCGCGGCTATCGTGGCTGGCCACGACGGGCGTTCCTTGCGCAGCTGTGCTCGACGTTGTCACTGAAGCGG
GAAGGGACTGGCTGCTATTGGGCGAAGTGCCGGGGCAGGATCTCCTGTCATCTCACCTTGCTCCTGCCGA
GAAAGTATCCATCATGGCTGATGCAATGCGGCGGCTGCATACGCTTGATCCGGCTACCTGCCCATTCGAC
CACCAAGCGAAACATCGCATCGAGCGAGCACGTACTCGGATGGAAGCCGGTCTTGTCGATCAGGATGATC
TGGACGAAGAGCATCAGGGGCTCGCGCCAGCCGAACTGTTCGCCAGGCTCAAGGCGCGCATGCCCGACGG
CGAGGATCTCGTCGTGACCCATGGCGATGCCTGCTTGCCGAATATCATGGTGGAAAATGGCCGCTTTTCT
GGATTCATCGACTGTGGCCGGCTGGGTGTGGCGGACCGCTATCAGGACATAGCGTTGGCTACCCGTGATA
TTGCTGAAGAGCTTGGCGGCGAATGGGCTGACCGCTTCCTCGTGCTTTACGGTATCGCCGCTCCCGATTC
GCAGCGCATCGCCTTCTATCGCCTTCTTGACGAGTTCTTCTGAGCGGGACTCTGGGGTTCGAAATGACCG
ACCAAGCGACGCCCAACCTGCCATCACGAGATTTCGATTCCACCGCCGCCTTCTATGAAAGGTTGGGCTT
CGGAATCGTTTTCCGGGACGCCGGCTGGATGATCCTCCAGCGCGGGGATCTCATGCTGGAGTTCTTCGCC
CACCCCAACTTGTTTATTGCAGCTTATAATGGTTACAAATAAAGCAATAGCATCACAAATTTCACAAATA
AAGCATTTTTTTCACTGCATTCTAGTTGTGGTTTGTCCAAACTCATCAATGTATCTTATCATGTCTGTAT
ACCGTCGACCTCTAGCTAGAGCTTGGCGTAATCATGGTCATAGCTGTTTCCTGTGTGAAATTGTTATCCG
CTCACAATTCCACACAACATACGAGCCGGAAGCATAAAGTGTAAAGCCTGGGGTGCCTAATGAGTGAGCT
AACTCACATTAATTGCGTTGCGCTCACTGCCCGCTTTCCAGTCGGGAAACCTGTCGTGCCAGCTGCATTA
ATGAATCGGCCAACGCGCGGGGAGAGGCGGTTTGCGTATTGGGCGCTCTTCCGCTTCCTCGCTCACTGAC
TCGCTGCGCTCGGTCGTTCGGCTGCGGCGAGCGGTATCAGCTCACTCAAAGGCGGTAATACGGTTATCCA
CAGAATCAGGGGATAACGCAGGAAAGAACATGTGAGCAAAAGGCCAGCAAAAGGCCAGGAACCGTAAAAA
GGCCGCGTTGCTGGCGTTTTTCCATAGGCTCCGCCCCCCTGACGAGCATCACAAAAATCGACGCTCAAGT
CAGAGGTGGCGAAACCCGACAGGACTATAAAGATACCAGGCGTTTCCCCCTGGAAGCTCCCTCGTGCGCT
CTCCTGTTCCGACCCTGCCGCTTACCGGATACCTGTCCGCCTTTCTCCCTTCGGGAAGCGTGGCGCTTTC
TCATAGCTCACGCTGTAGGTATCTCAGTTCGGTGTAGGTCGTTCGCTCCAAGCTGGGCTGTGTGCACGAA
CCCCCCGTTCAGCCCGACCGCTGCGCCTTATCCGGTAACTATCGTCTTGAGTCCAACCCGGTAAGACACG
ACTTATCGCCACTGGCAGCAGCCACTGGTAACAGGATTAGCAGAGCGAGGTATGTAGGCGGTGCTACAGA
GTTCTTGAAGTGGTGGCCTAACTACGGCTACACTAGAAGAACAGTATTTGGTATCTGCGCTCTGCTGAAG
CCAGTTACCTTCGGAAAAAGAGTTGGTAGCTCTTGATCCGGCAAACAAACCACCGCTGGTAGCGGTGGTT
TTTTTGTTTGCAAGCAGCAGATTACGCGCAGAAAAAAAGGATCTCAAGAAGATCCTTTGATCTTTTCTAC
GGGGTCTGACGCTCAGTGGAACGAAAACTCACGTTAAGGGATTTTGGTCATGAGATTATCAAAAAGGATC
TTCACCTAGATCCTTTTAAATTAAAAATGAAGTTTTAAATCAATCTAAAGTATATATGAGTAAACTTGGT
CTGACAGTTACCAATGCTTAATCAGTGAGGCACCTATCTCAGCGATCTGTCTATTTCGTTCATCCATAGT
TGCCTGACTCCCCGTCGTGTAGATAACTACGATACGGGAGGGCTTACCATCTGGCCCCAGTGCTGCAATG
ATACCGCGAGACCCACGCTCACCGGCTCCAGATTTATCAGCAATAAACCAGCCAGCCGGAAGGGCCGAGC
GCAGAAGTGGTCCTGCAACTTTATCCGCCTCCATCCAGTCTATTAATTGTTGCCGGGAAGCTAGAGTAAG
TAGTTCGCCAGTTAATAGTTTGCGCAACGTTGTTGCCATTGCTACAGGCATCGTGGTGTCACGCTCGTCG
TTTGGTATGGCTTCATTCAGCTCCGGTTCCCAACGATCAAGGCGAGTTACATGATCCCCCATGTTGTGCA
AAAAAGCGGTTAGCTCCTTCGGTCCTCCGATCGTTGTCAGAAGTAAGTTGGCCGCAGTGTTATCACTCAT
GGTTATGGCAGCACTGCATAATTCTCTTACTGTCATGCCATCCGTAAGATGCTTTTCTGTGACTGGTGAG
TACTCAACCAAGTCATTCTGAGAATAGTGTATGCGGCGACCGAGTTGCTCTTGCCCGGCGTCAATACGGG
ATAATACCGCGCCACATAGCAGAACTTTAAAAGTGCTCATCATTGGAAAACGTTCTTCGGGGCGAAAACT
CTCAAGGATCTTACCGCTGTTGAGATCCAGTTCGATGTAACCCACTCGTGCACCCAACTGATCTTCAGCA
TCTTTTACTTTCACCAGCGTTTCTGGGTGAGCAAAAACAGGAAGGCAAAATGCCGCAAAAAAGGGAATAA
GGGCGACACGGAAATGTTGAATACTCATACTCTTCCTTTTTCAATATTATTGAAGCATTTATCAGGGTTA
TTGTCTCATGAGCGGATACATATTTGAATGTATTTAGAAAAATAAACAAATAGGGGTTCCGCGCACATTT
CCCCGAAAAGTGCCACCTGACGTCGACGGATCGGGAGATCTCCCGATCCCCTATGGTGCACTCTCAGTAC
AATCTGCTCTGATGCCGCATAGTTAAGCCAGTATCTGCTCCCTGCTTGTGTGTTGGAGGTCGCTGAGTAG
TGCGCGAGCAAAATTTAAGCTACAACAAGGCAAGGCTTGACCGACAATTGCATGAAGAATCTGCTTAGGG
TTAGGCGTTTTGCGCTGCTTCGCGATGTACGGGCCAGATATACGCGTTGACATTGATTATTGACTAGTTA
TTAATAGTAATCAATTACGGGGTCATTAGTTCATAGCCCATATATGGAGTTCCGCGTTACATAACTTACG
GTAAATGGCCCGCCTGGCTGACCGCCCAACGACCCCCGCCCATTGACGTCAATAATGACGTATGTTCCCA
TAGTAACGCCAATAGGGACTTTCCATTGACGTCAATGGGTGGAGTATTTACGGTAAACTGCCCACTTGGC
AGTACATCAAGTGTATCATATGCCAAGTACGCCCCCTATTGACGTCAATGACGGTAAATGGCCCGCCTGG
CATTATGCCCAGTACATGACCTTATGGGACTTTCCTACTTGGCAGTACATCTACGTATTAGTCATCGCTA
TTACCATG
