>Addgene plasmid #86821 | pCDNA3.1(-) + SLNCR1 _701-902 | depositor partial sequence | sequence record 169356 | pCDNA3.1(-) + SLNCR1 _701-902 sequence 7526 bps
GACGGATCGGGAGATCTCCCGATCCCCTATGGTGCACTCTCAGTACAATCTGCTCTGATGCCGCATAGTT
AAGCCAGTATCTGCTCCCTGCTTGTGTGTTGGAGGTCGCTGAGTAGTGCGCGAGCAAAATTTAAGCTACA
ACAAGGCAAGGCTTGACCGACAATTGCATGAAGAATCTGCTTAGGGTTAGGCGTTTTGCGCTGCTTCGCG
ATGTACGGGCCAGATATACGCGTTGACATTGATTATTGACTAGTTATTAATAGTAATCAATTACGGGGTC
ATTAGTTCATAGCCCATATATGGAGTTCCGCGTTACATAACTTACGGTAAATGGCCCGCCTGGCTGACCG
CCCAACGACCCCCGCCCATTGACGTCAATAATGACGTATGTTCCCATAGTAACGCCAATAGGGACTTTCC
ATTGACGTCAATGGGTGGAGTATTTACGGTAAACTGCCCACTTGGCAGTACATCAAGTGTATCATATGCC
AAGTACGCCCCCTATTGACGTCAATGACGGTAAATGGCCCGCCTGGCATTATGCCCAGTACATGACCTTA
TGGGACTTTCCTACTTGGCAGTACATCTACGTATTAGTCATCGCTATTACCATGGTGATGCGGTTTTGGC
AGTACATCAATGGGCGTGGATAGCGGTTTGACTCACGGGGATTTCCAAGTCTCCACCCCATTGACGTCAA
TGGGAGTTTGTTTTGGCACCAAAATCAACGGGACTTTCCAAAATGTCGTAACAACTCCGCCCCATTGACG
CAAATGGGCGGTAGGCGTGTACGGTGGGAGGTCTATATAAGCAGAGCTCTCTGGCTAACTAGAGAACCCA
CTGCTTACTGGCTTATCGAAATTAATACGACTCACTATAGGGAGACCCAAGCTGGCTAGCGTTTAAACGG
GCCCTCTAGACTCGAGCGGCCGCCACTGTGCTGGATATCTGCAGAATTCCACCACACTGGACTAGTGGAT
CCGAGCTCGGTACCAAGCTTCCCGGGATACTTAGGATCCAGGGCGCGCAGGCGGCGCGGGTGCGCGGTGC
GGCGCTGGTATCCAGAGGACGCGGTCACCGCCTCTGGCATTTGTCGTTCTGCGCTTCTCCGCAAGGACCC
TCTGTTAGGCAGGCGCCCACCGTAAGCCTCCCGGGCCTTGTGAACCTGCAAACCCAAGTCTGAGAGACGA
TCCGCCTTCAGCGCTTTCCAGCTTGGCAGAGAGGCTTTCCCGGCGGGGATCTTTGGTTGGCGCTGGCGAT
GCGCGGGGAAGAAAGGCGAGGAGCGGCGTCCAGGCTGGGTGATGTCCCAGCACGAGTAGGCGGGATGCGC
TCGCTTGGTCCTCCGGGCGCCCGGTCCCTGCCCGCGTCGCGCGCCCACCCCTGGGGACGAGAAGGCGGCC
GCCTGAGGACCCCCGCCCGCGACCTCCGCGAGTCTGGAGCGCAGAGGACAGGGTCTGGCTGCTCTTTGGC
CTTGGATGGAAAGTGGGGAATTGGGTGGGGGGCTGCGGACCCCTTAACGTGGATTACTTGGTGTGTATCA
GCTGGGCTCAGAAGACCCACGACCTCTTCTCCATCCGTGGATTGATTTGTTCTGCTTAACAGCTGGGTCG
CCAAGCTGGAGGTATTTTTCCCTCTCCACCCTGGTCTTCTCCTGTAACGTGTGGCCGCCTTTTCCAGCAC
GGCCTCCTGCCTTCCTGGTGCACTTTTTGGAGAACGTGGCTGAGCATGGTGCCTCATGCCTATAATCCCA
ACACTTTGGGAGGCCAGTGTGGGAGGATCTCTTGAGCCCAGGAGTTCAAGACTAGCCTGGGCAACACAGA
GAGACCCCATCTCTAAAATAATAATAATAATAAAATAAAAAATTAGCAGGGCATGGTGGCATGTGCCTGT
AGTCCCAGCTACCCAGGAGGCTGAGGCAAGAGGATGGCTGGAGCCTGGGATGTTGAGGCTGCAATGAACT
GTGATTACCCCACTGCACTCCAGCCTGGGCAAAAGAGCGAGAGACCCTGTCTCAAATAATAATAATAATA
ATAATCTTATTTTGGAGAATAAAGAGACCTCTGGATTTGAGGTGCCATTTGGGTAGAAAGAAAAGACGTT
TACACCGAGAAATAGTCTGTGTTGCCCTGAAGGAGCAGAGGGATGCATCGCTGGAGGTGACCTACAGTTG
AAGAAGACTCATTATGACAGACCTTGTCCTTCTTCCTTGTGGAAAGTGTTTCCTCTGCTGCTACTGCTCA
TGAGACTCTTCCCCCTCCCTGTCCCAGGGAACCAAAGGGCTTTCTACCACACCCTTTCTTGCCCCCCGCC
TCCCATGTCTGCTGTGCCTTTGTACTCAGCAATTCTTGTTTGCTCCATTATCTTCCAGCCGGATACAGAG
TGAATAGTTAACCACACTTAGGTCAAATAGGATCTAAATTTTTGTTCCTGCTCCGTGTAAAGAGGCCAGT
GTTTGTGTGTTGCAAGCAGCCTTGGAATAGTAACTCTTCTCATTTGTTTGGGATCTGGCCACCAAGTTCC
AGAATGATACACGGATCAGTGCAGAAGTTCATCAGGCTCTCGGACCTTAGGGCTGTTGGAGAAGGCTTCA
GCAGCAGAACTGATGGTGAAGGCTCGTGTTCTCCATCCTCAACTTTCTTTGCTTCGATCATACACAAGAA
TACATTTGGAAGGGCAAAAAATGAACACTGTCGTTCATTGCAGCCGTGTTTTGTGACACAGATGCACAGT
CTGCTGTGAAGACCTTCTCTCAAGTGGCATTTGGGAGTCCATGCCAGATCATGGTGCTTCATGAGAGACT
GACAGCTATCAGGGGTTGTGGCACTTAGTGAGGACTCTCCTCCCCCAGTGTGTGCTGATGACACATACAC
ACCTGACAATAGCTTGAGTCTTCTCTGTTCCTTTTACTCTGTAGCCAACATACACATGATTTAAAACCCT
TTCTAAATATCTATCATGGTTCATCCTTGTCCAAATGCAGAGTCAGAGCTATTTGTACTTCATTATTATT
TCCAAGGCGAATAGTTGGCTTTCTTTTTGCAAAAATAATTAAAGTTTTTGTATGTTGCAGTTGCTCTAGA
TAAGTATCACGTGAAGCTTAAGTTTAAACCGCTGATCAGCCTCGACTGTGCCTTCTAGTTGCCAGCCATC
TGTTGTTTGCCCCTCCCCCGTGCCTTCCTTGACCCTGGAAGGTGCCACTCCCACTGTCCTTTCCTAATAA
AATGAGGAAATTGCATCGCATTGTCTGAGTAGGTGTCATTCTATTCTGGGGGGTGGGGTGGGGCAGGACA
GCAAGGGGGAGGATTGGGAAGACAATAGCAGGCATGCTGGGGATGCGGTGGGCTCTATGGCTTCTGAGGC
GGAAAGAACCAGCTGGGGCTCTAGGGGGTATCCCC
[124 nt withheld, positions 3396-3519]
C
[91 nt withheld, positions 3521-3611]
A
[49 nt withheld, positions 3613-3661]
CCTTTGACGTTGGAGTCCACGTTCTTT
[37 nt withheld, positions 3689-3725]
ACCCTATCTCGGTCTATTCTTTTGATTTATAAGGGATTTTGCCGATTTCGGCCTATTGGTTAAAAAATGA
GCTGATTTAACAAAAATTTAACGCGAATTAATTCTGTGGAATGTGTGTCAGTTAGGGTGTGGAAAGTCCC
CAGGCTCCCCAGCAGGCAGAAGTATGCAAAGCATGCATCTCAATTAGTCAGCAACCAGGTGTGGAAAGTC
CCCAGGCTCCCCAGCAGGCAGAAGTATGCAAAGCATGCATCTCAATTAGTCAGCAACCATAGTCCCGCCC
CTAACTCCGCCCATCCCGCCCCTAACTCCGCCCAGTTCCGCCCATTCTCCGCCCCATGGCTGACTAATTT
TTTTTATTTATGCAGAGGCCGAGGCCGCCTCTGCCTCTGAGCTATTCCAGAAGTAGTGAGGAGGCTTTTT
TGGAGGCCTAGGCTTTTGCAAAAAGCTCCCGGGAGCTTGTATATCCATTTTCGGATCTGATCAAGAGACA
GGATGAGGATCGTTTCGCATGATTGAACAAGATGGATTGCACGCAGGTTCTCCGGCCGCTTGGGTGGAGA
GGCTATTCGGCTATGACTGGGCACAACAGACAATCGGCTGCTCTGATGCCGCCGTGTTCCGGCTGTCAGC
GCAGGGGCGCCCGGTTCTTTTTGTCAAGACCGACCTGTCCGGTGCCCTGAATGAACTGCAGGACGAGGCA
GCGCGGCTATCGTGGCTGGCCACGACGGGCGTTCCTTGCGCAGCTGTGCTCGACGTTGTCACTGAAGCGG
GAAGGGACTGGCTGCTATTGGGCGAAGTGCCGGGGCAGGATCTCCTGTCATCTCACCTTGCTCCTGCCGA
GAAAGTATCCATCATGGCTGATGCAATGCGGCGGCTGCATACGCTTGATCCGGCTACCTGCCCATTCGAC
CACCAAGCGAAACATCGCATCGAGCGAGCACGTACTCGGATGGAAGCCGGTCTTGTCGATCAGGATGATC
TGGACGAAGAGCATCAGGGGCTCGCGCCAGCCGAACTGTTCGCCAGGCTCAAGGCGCGCATGCCCGACGG
CGAGGATCTCGTCGTGACCCATGGCGATGCCTGCTTGCCGAATATCATGGTGGAAAATGGCCGCTTTTCT
GGATTCATCGACTGTGGCCGGCTGGGTGTGGCGGACCGCTATCAGGACATAGCGTTGGCTACCCGTGATA
TTGCTGAAGAGCTTGGCGGCGAATGGGCTGACCGCTTCCTCGTGCTTTACGGTATCGCCGCTCCCGATTC
GCAGCGCATCGCCTTCTATCGCCTTCTTGACGAGTTCTTCTGAGCGGGACTCTGGGGTTCGAAATGACCG
ACCAAGCGACGCCCAACCTGCCATCACGAGATTTCGATTCCACCGCCGCCTTCTATGAAAGGTTGGGCTT
CGGAATCGTTTTCCGGGACGCCGGCTGGATGATCCTCCAGCGCGGGGATCTCATGCTGGAGTTCTTCGCC
CACCCCAACTTGTTTATTGCAGCTTATAATGGTTACAAATAAAGCAATAGCATCACAAATTTCACAAATA
AAGCATTTTTTTCACTGCATTCTAGTTGTGGTTTGTCCAAACTCATCAATGTATCTTATCATGTCTGTAT
ACCGTCGACCTCTAGCTAGAGCTTGGCGTAATCATGGTCATAGCTGTTTCCTGTGTGAAATTGTTATCCG
CTCACAATTCCACACAACATACGAGCCGGAAGCATAAAGTGTAAAGCCTGGGGTGCCTAATGAGTGAGCT
AACTCACATTAATTGCGTTGCGCTCACTGCCCGCTTTCCAGTCGGGAAACCTGTCGTGCCAGCTGCATTA
ATGAATCGGCCAACGCGCGGGGAGAGGCGGTTTGCGTATTGGGCGCTCTTCCGCTTCCTCGCTCACTGAC
TCGCTGCGCTCGGTCGTTCGGCTGCGGCGAGCGGTATCAGCTCACTCAAAGGCGGTAATACGGTTATCCA
CAGAATCAGGGGATAACGCAGGAAAGAACATGTGAGCAAAAGGCCAGCAAAAGGCCAGGAACCGTAAAAA
GGCCGCGTTGCTGGCGTTTTTCCATAGGCTCCGCCCCCCTGACGAGCATCACAAAAATCGACGCTCAAGT
CAGAGGTGGCGAAACCCGACAGGACTATAAAGATACCAGGCGTTTCCCCCTGGAAGCTCCCTCGTGCGCT
CTCCTGTTCCGACCCTGCCGCTTACCGGATACCTGTCCGCCTTTCTCCCTTCGGGAAGCGTGGCGCTTTC
TCATAGCTCACGCTGTAGGTATCTCAGTTCGGTGTAGGTCGTTCGCTCCAAGCTGGGCTGTGTGCACGAA
CCCCCCGTTCAGCCCGACCGCTGCGCCTTATCCGGTAACTATCGTCTTGAGTCCAACCCGGTAAGACACG
ACTTATCGCCACTGGCAGCAGCCACTGGTAACAGGATTAGCAGAGCGAGGTATGTAGGCGGTGCTACAGA
GTTCTTGAAGTGGTGGCCTAACTACGGCTACACTAGAAGAACAGTATTTGGTATCTGCGCTCTGCTGAAG
CCAGTTACCTTCGGAAAAAGAGTTGGTAGCTCTTGATCCGGCAAACAAACCACCGCTGGTAGCGGTTTTT
TTGTTTGCAAGCAGCAGATTACGCGCAGAAAAAAAGGATCTCAAGAAGATCCTTTGATCTTTTCTACGGG
GTCTGACGCTCAGTGGAACGAAAACTCACGTTAAGGGATTTTGGTCATGAGATTATCAAAAAGGATCTTC
ACCTAGATCCTTTTAAATTAAAAATGAAGTTTTAAATCAATCTAAAGTATATATGAGTAAACTTGGTCTG
ACAGTTACCAATGCTTAATCAGTGAGGCACCTATCTCAGCGATCTGTCTATTTCGTTCATCCATAGTTGC
CTGACTCCCCGTCGTGTAGATAACTACGATACGGGAGGGCTTACCATCTGGCCCCAGTGCTGCAATGATA
CCGCGAGACCCACGCTCACCGGCTCCAGATTTATCAGCAATAAACCAGCCAGCCGGAAGGGCCGAGCGCA
GAAGTGGTCCTGCAACTTTATCCGCCTCCATCCAGTCTATTAATTGTTGCCGGGAAGCTAGAGTAAGTAG
TTCGCCAGTTAATAGTTTGCGCAACGTTGTTGCCATTGCTACAGGCATCGTGGTGTCACGCTCGTCGTTT
GGTATGGCTTCATTCAGCTCCGGTTCCCAACGATCAAGGCGAGTTACATGATCCCCCATGTTGTGCAAAA
AAGCGGTTAGCTCCTTCGGTCCTCCGATCGTTGTCAGAAGTAAGTTGGCCGCAGTGTTATCACTCATGGT
TATGGCAGCACTGCATAATTCTCTTACTGTCATGCCATCCGTAAGATGCTTTTCTGTGACTGGTGAGTAC
TCAACCAAGTCATTCTGAGAATAGTGTATGCGGCGACCGAGTTGCTCTTGCCCGGCGTCAATACGGGATA
ATACCGCGCCACATAGCAGAACTTTAAAAGTGCTCATCATTGGAAAACGTTCTTCGGGGCGAAAACTCTC
AAGGATCTTACCGCTGTTGAGATCCAGTTCGATGTAACCCACTCGTGCACCCAACTGATCTTCAGCATCT
TTTACTTTCACCAGCGTTTCTGGGTGAGCAAAAACAGGAAGGCAAAATGCCGCAAAAAAGGGAATAAGGG
CGACACGGAAATGTTGAATACTCATACTCTTCCTTTTTCAATATTATTGAAGCATTTATCAGGGTTATTG
TCTCATGAGCGGATACATATTTGAATGTATTTAGAAAAATAAACAAATAGGGGTTCCGCGCACATTTCCC
CGAAAAGTGCCACCTGACGTC
